Addgene plasmid #135098: pcDNA3.1(-)-mIFNa2
Purpose: Protein expression of mouse IFNa2 in mammalian cells
Depositing lab: Pablo Penaloza-MacMaster. Depositing organization: Northwestern University. Publication: Early type I IFN blockade improves the efficacy of viral vaccines. Palacio N, Dangi T, Chung YR, Wang Y, Loredo-Varela JL, Zhang Z, Penaloza-MacMaster P. J Exp Med. 2020 Dec 7;217(12). pii: 152035. doi: 10.1084/jem.20191220. PubMed 32820330.
Backbone
  Vector backbone: pcDNA3.1(-)
  Backbone size w/o insert (bp): 5430
  Total vector size (bp): 6022
  Vector type: Mammalian Expression
  Selectable markers: Neomycin (select with G418)
Growth in bacteria
  Bacterial resistance: Ampicillin, 100 μg/mL
  Growth temperature: 37°C
  Growth strain: DH5alpha
  Copy number: High Copy
Gene/Insert
  Gene/Insert name: mIFN-α2 (alt name: Ifa2)
  Species: M. musculus (mouse)
  Insert size (bp): 626
  Entrez Gene: Ifna2 (a.k.a. Ifa2)
  Promoter: CMV
  Cloning method: Restriction Enzyme; 5′ cloning site NotI (not destroyed); 3′ cloning site EcoRI (not destroyed)
  Sequencing primers: 5′ T7 primer; 3′ BGH Reverse Primer
Resource information
  A portion of this plasmid was derived from a plasmid made by: mIFNa insert cloned from plasmid RDC2321 (R&D Systems)
Terms and licenses: Academic/Nonprofit Terms; Industry Terms: Not Available to Industry
How to cite: pcDNA3.1(-)-mIFNa2 was a gift from Pablo Penaloza-MacMaster (Addgene plasmid # 135098 ; http://n2t.net/addgene:135098 ; RRID:Addgene_135098)
