[The description below was written by a language model from this plasmid's Addgene catalogue record and pLannotate feature annotations shown in this document.]
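Description:
pcDNA3.1(-)-mIFNa2 is a mammalian expression plasmid of about 6.0 kb, built on the pcDNA3.1(-) backbone, for producing mouse interferon alpha 2 (Ifna2) in transfected mammalian cells. It is maintained in E. coli as a high-copy plasmid through a ColE1/pUC-type origin and selected with ampicillin via the β-lactamase gene and its own promoter. An f1 phage origin is also present, which in principle allows single-stranded DNA production. For selecting stably transfected mammalian cells, the backbone carries a neomycin phosphotransferase cassette driven by the SV40 enhancer/early promoter and terminated by the SV40 polyadenylation signal, conferring G418 resistance.

The payload is a roughly 0.6 kb mouse Ifna2 insert, placed between the NotI and EcoRI sites of the polylinker, both of which were retained. The annotated coding sequence spans 570 bp and no epitope tag or reporter fusion is annotated. Transcription is driven by the human cytomegalovirus immediate early enhancer and promoter and terminated by the bovine growth hormone polyadenylation signal. A T7 promoter lies between the CMV promoter and the insert, serving as a sequencing primer site and permitting in vitro transcription. The record notes that the insert was subcloned from a commercially sourced plasmid.

Two full sequence records are annotated, one from the depositor and one from repository sequencing. They differ by 3 nt in length and in their start coordinate but show the same set and order of features. Several short annotations (an HIV-1 LTR fragment, ble and lacI fragments, lac promoter/operator elements, a bom fragment) are most likely backbone remnants or partial matches rather than functional parts. The associated study concerns type I interferon and viral vaccine efficacy.
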