Features (pLannotate 1.2.2; 20 found; start..end, strand, type, name):
     28..80      -  misc_feature   bom (fragment): basis of mobility region from pBR322
    235..614     +  enhancer       CMV enhancer: human cytomegalovirus immediate early enhancer
    615..818     +  promoter       CMV promoter: human cytomegalovirus (CMV) immediate early promoter
    814..847     +  LTR            5' LTR (truncated) (fragment): truncated 5' long terminal repeat (LTR) from HIV-1
    863..881     +  promoter       T7 promoter: promoter for bacteriophage T7 RNA polymerase
    938..1507    +  CDS            Ifna2: IFNA2_MOUSE - Experimental evidence at transcript level: Swiss-Prot protein existence level 2. Produced by macrophages, IFN-alpha have antiviral activities. From Mus musculus (Mouse).
   1619..1843    +  polyA_signal   bGH poly(A) signal: bovine growth hormone polyadenylation signal
   1847..1868    +  promoter       SV40 promoter (fragment): SV40 enhancer and early promoter
   1889..2317    +  rep_origin     f1 ori (sequence partly withheld): f1 bacteriophage origin of replication; arrow indicates direction of (+) strand synthesis
   2331..2660    +  promoter       SV40 promoter: SV40 enhancer and early promoter
   2727..3518    +  CDS            neo: KKA2_KLEPN - Also known as kan, nptII. Experimental evidence at protein level: Swiss-Prot protein existence level 1. Resistance to kanamycin, neomycin, paromomycin, ribostamycin, butirosin and gentamicin B. From Klebsiella pneumoniae.
   3542..3700    +  CDS            ble (fragment): BLE_KLEPN - Experimental evidence at protein level: Swiss-Prot protein existence level 1. Binding protein with a strong affinity to the bleomycin family of antibiotics. Binds to CL990; an antimitotic-antibiotic compound. From Klebsiella pneumoniae.
   3695..3816    +  polyA_signal   SV40 poly(A) signal: SV40 polyadenylation signal
   3889..3905    -  protein_bind   lac operator: The lac repressor binds to the lac operator to inhibit transcription in E. coli. This inhibition can be relieved by adding lactose or isopropyl-β-D-thiogalactopyranoside (IPTG). lac repressor encoded by lacI
   3913..3943    -  promoter       lac promoter: promoter for the E. coli lac operon
   3958..3979    -  protein_bind   CAP binding site: CAP binding activates transcription in the presence of cAMP. E. coli catabolite activator protein
   3992..4084    -  CDS            lacI (fragment): lac repressor; lacI; The lac repressor binds to the lac operator to inhibit transcription in E. coli. This inhibition can be relieved by adding lactose or isopropyl-β-D-thiogalactopyranoside (IPTG).
   4267..4852    -  rep_origin     ori: high-copy-number ColE1/pMB1/pBR322/pUC origin of replication
   5023..5883    -  CDS            AmpR: β-lactamase; bla; confers resistance to ampicillin, carbenicillin, and related antibiotics
   5884..5988    -  promoter       AmpR promoter: bla
>Addgene plasmid #135098 | pcDNA3.1(-)-mIFNa2 | depositor full sequence | sequence record 259736 | pcDNA3.1(-)-mIFNa2 sequence 6019 bps
GACGGATCGGGAGATCTCCCGATCCCCTATGGTGCACTCTCAGTACAATCTGCTCTGATGCCGCATAGTT
AAGCCAGTATCTGCTCCCTGCTTGTGTGTTGGAGGTCGCTGAGTAGTGCGCGAGCAAAATTTAAGCTACA
ACAAGGCAAGGCTTGACCGACAATTGCATGAAGAATCTGCTTAGGGTTAGGCGTTTTGCGCTGCTTCGCG
ATGTACGGGCCAGATATACGCGTTGACATTGATTATTGACTAGTTATTAATAGTAATCAATTACGGGGTC
ATTAGTTCATAGCCCATATATGGAGTTCCGCGTTACATAACTTACGGTAAATGGCCCGCCTGGCTGACCG
CCCAACGACCCCCGCCCATTGACGTCAATAATGACGTATGTTCCCATAGTAACGCCAATAGGGACTTTCC
ATTGACGTCAATGGGTGGAGTATTTACGGTAAACTGCCCACTTGGCAGTACATCAAGTGTATCATATGCC
AAGTACGCCCCCTATTGACGTCAATGACGGTAAATGGCCCGCCTGGCATTATGCCCAGTACATGACCTTA
TGGGACTTTCCTACTTGGCAGTACATCTACGTATTAGTCATCGCTATTACCATGGTGATGCGGTTTTGGC
AGTACATCAATGGGCGTGGATAGCGGTTTGACTCACGGGGATTTCCAAGTCTCCACCCCATTGACGTCAA
TGGGAGTTTGTTTTGGCACCAAAATCAACGGGACTTTCCAAAATGTCGTAACAACTCCGCCCCATTGACG
CAAATGGGCGGTAGGCGTGTACGGTGGGAGGTCTATATAAGCAGAGCTCTCTGGCTAACTAGAGAACCCA
CTGCTTACTGGCTTATCGAAATTAATACGACTCACTATAGGGAGACCCAAGCTGGCTAGCGTTTAAACGG
GCCCTCTAGACTCGAGCGGCCGCCACCATGGCTAGACTCTGTGCTTTCCTCGTGATGCTGATAGTGATGA
GCTACTGGTCAATCTGTTCTCTAGGATGCGATCTGCCTCACACTTATAACCTCAGGAACAAGAGGGCCTT
GAAGGTCCTGGCACAGATGAGGAGGCTCCCCTTTCTCTCCTGCCTGAAGGACAGGCAGGACTTTGGATTC
CCCCTGGAGAAGGTGGATAACCAGCAGATCCAGAAGGCTCAAGCCATCCCTGTGCTGCGAGATCTTACTC
AGCAGACCTTGAACCTCTTCACATCAAAGGCTTCATCTGCTGCTTGGAATGCAACCCTCCTAGACTCATT
CTGCAATGACCTCCACCAGCAGCTCAATGACCTGCAAACCTGTCTGATGCAGCAGGTGGGGGTGCAGGAA
CCTCCTCTGACCCAGGAAGACGCCCTGCTGGCTGTGAGGAAATATTTCCACAGGATCACTGTGTACCTGA
GAGAGAAGAAACACAGCCCCTGTGCCTGGGAGGTGGTCAGAGCAGAAGTCTGGAGAGCCCTGTCTTCCTC
AGTCAACTTGCTGCCAAGACTGAGTGAAGAGAAGGAGTAAAGGCGCGCCAGTATACTCTAGAGTCGACAC
CCGGGGAATTCCACCACACTGGACTAGTGGATCCGAGCTCGGTACCAAGCTTAAGTTTAAACCGCTGATC
AGCCTCGACTGTGCCTTCTAGTTGCCAGCCATCTGTTGTTTGCCCCTCCCCCGTGCCTTCCTTGACCCTG
GAAGGTGCCACTCCCACTGTCCTTTCCTAATAAAATGAGGAAATTGCATCGCATTGTCTGAGTAGGTGTC
ATTCTATTCTGGGGGGTGGGGTGGGGCAGGACAGCAAGGGGGAGGATTGGGAAGACAATAGCAGGCATGC
TGGGGATGCGGTGGGCTCTATGGCTTCTGAGGCGGAAAGAACCAGCTGGGGCTCTAGGGGGTATCCCC
[124 nt withheld, positions 1889-2012]
C
[91 nt withheld, positions 2014-2104]
A
[49 nt withheld, positions 2106-2154]
CCTTTGACGTTGGAGTCCACGTTCTTT
[37 nt withheld, positions 2182-2218]
ACCCTATCTCGGTCTATTCTTTTGATTTATAAGGGATTTTGCCGATTTCGGCCTATTGGTTAAAAAATGA
GCTGATTTAACAAAAATTTAACGCGAATTAATTCTGTGGAATGTGTGTCAGTTAGGGTGTGGAAAGTCCC
CAGGCTCCCCAGCAGGCAGAAGTATGCAAAGCATGCATCTCAATTAGTCAGCAACCAGGTGTGGAAAGTC
CCCAGGCTCCCCAGCAGGCAGAAGTATGCAAAGCATGCATCTCAATTAGTCAGCAACCATAGTCCCGCCC
CTAACTCCGCCCATCCCGCCCCTAACTCCGCCCAGTTCCGCCCATTCTCCGCCCCATGGCTGACTAATTT
TTTTTATTTATGCAGAGGCCGAGGCCGCCTCTGCCTCTGAGCTATTCCAGAAGTAGTGAGGAGGCTTTTT
TGGAGGCCTAGGCTTTTGCAAAAAGCTCCCGGGAGCTTGTATATCCATTTTCGGATCTGATCAAGAGACA
GGATGAGGATCGTTTCGCATGATTGAACAAGATGGATTGCACGCAGGTTCTCCGGCCGCTTGGGTGGAGA
GGCTATTCGGCTATGACTGGGCACAACAGACAATCGGCTGCTCTGATGCCGCCGTGTTCCGGCTGTCAGC
GCAGGGGCGCCCGGTTCTTTTTGTCAAGACCGACCTGTCCGGTGCCCTGAATGAACTGCAGGACGAGGCA
GCGCGGCTATCGTGGCTGGCCACGACGGGCGTTCCTTGCGCAGCTGTGCTCGACGTTGTCACTGAAGCGG
GAAGGGACTGGCTGCTATTGGGCGAAGTGCCGGGGCAGGATCTCCTGTCATCTCACCTTGCTCCTGCCGA
GAAAGTATCCATCATGGCTGATGCAATGCGGCGGCTGCATACGCTTGATCCGGCTACCTGCCCATTCGAC
CACCAAGCGAAACATCGCATCGAGCGAGCACGTACTCGGATGGAAGCCGGTCTTGTCGATCAGGATGATC
TGGACGAAGAGCATCAGGGGCTCGCGCCAGCCGAACTGTTCGCCAGGCTCAAGGCGCGCATGCCCGACGG
CGAGGATCTCGTCGTGACCCATGGCGATGCCTGCTTGCCGAATATCATGGTGGAAAATGGCCGCTTTTCT
GGATTCATCGACTGTGGCCGGCTGGGTGTGGCGGACCGCTATCAGGACATAGCGTTGGCTACCCGTGATA
TTGCTGAAGAGCTTGGCGGCGAATGGGCTGACCGCTTCCTCGTGCTTTACGGTATCGCCGCTCCCGATTC
GCAGCGCATCGCCTTCTATCGCCTTCTTGACGAGTTCTTCTGAGCGGGACTCTGGGGTTCGAAATGACCG
ACCAAGCGACGCCCAACCTGCCATCACGAGATTTCGATTCCACCGCCGCCTTCTATGAAAGGTTGGGCTT
CGGAATCGTTTTCCGGGACGCCGGCTGGATGATCCTCCAGCGCGGGGATCTCATGCTGGAGTTCTTCGCC
CACCCCAACTTGTTTATTGCAGCTTATAATGGTTACAAATAAAGCAATAGCATCACAAATTTCACAAATA
AAGCATTTTTTTCACTGCATTCTAGTTGTGGTTTGTCCAAACTCATCAATGTATCTTATCATGTCTGTAT
ACCGTCGACCTCTAGCTAGAGCTTGGCGTAATCATGGTCATAGCTGTTTCCTGTGTGAAATTGTTATCCG
CTCACAATTCCACACAACATACGAGCCGGAAGCATAAAGTGTAAAGCCTGGGGTGCCTAATGAGTGAGCT
AACTCACATTAATTGCGTTGCGCTCACTGCCCGCTTTCCAGTCGGGAAACCTGTCGTGCCAGCTGCATTA
ATGAATCGGCCAACGCGCGGGGAGAGGCGGTTTGCGTATTGGGCGCTCTTCCGCTTCCTCGCTCACTGAC
TCGCTGCGCTCGGTCGTTCGGCTGCGGCGAGCGGTATCAGCTCACTCAAAGGCGGTAATACGGTTATCCA
CAGAATCAGGGGATAACGCAGGAAAGAACATGTGAGCAAAAGGCCAGCAAAAGGCCAGGAACCGTAAAAA
GGCCGCGTTGCTGGCGTTTTTCCATAGGCTCCGCCCCCCTGACGAGCATCACAAAAATCGACGCTCAAGT
CAGAGGTGGCGAAACCCGACAGGACTATAAAGATACCAGGCGTTTCCCCCTGGAAGCTCCCTCGTGCGCT
CTCCTGTTCCGACCCTGCCGCTTACCGGATACCTGTCCGCCTTTCTCCCTTCGGGAAGCGTGGCGCTTTC
TCATAGCTCACGCTGTAGGTATCTCAGTTCGGTGTAGGTCGTTCGCTCCAAGCTGGGCTGTGTGCACGAA
CCCCCCGTTCAGCCCGACCGCTGCGCCTTATCCGGTAACTATCGTCTTGAGTCCAACCCGGTAAGACACG
ACTTATCGCCACTGGCAGCAGCCACTGGTAACAGGATTAGCAGAGCGAGGTATGTAGGCGGTGCTACAGA
GTTCTTGAAGTGGTGGCCTAACTACGGCTACACTAGAAGAACAGTATTTGGTATCTGCGCTCTGCTGAAG
CCAGTTACCTTCGGAAAAAGAGTTGGTAGCTCTTGATCCGGCAAACAAACCACCGCTGGTAGCGGTTTTT
TTGTTTGCAAGCAGCAGATTACGCGCAGAAAAAAAGGATCTCAAGAAGATCCTTTGATCTTTTCTACGGG
GTCTGACGCTCAGTGGAACGAAAACTCACGTTAAGGGATTTTGGTCATGAGATTATCAAAAAGGATCTTC
ACCTAGATCCTTTTAAATTAAAAATGAAGTTTTAAATCAATCTAAAGTATATATGAGTAAACTTGGTCTG
ACAGTTACCAATGCTTAATCAGTGAGGCACCTATCTCAGCGATCTGTCTATTTCGTTCATCCATAGTTGC
CTGACTCCCCGTCGTGTAGATAACTACGATACGGGAGGGCTTACCATCTGGCCCCAGTGCTGCAATGATA
CCGCGAGACCCACGCTCACCGGCTCCAGATTTATCAGCAATAAACCAGCCAGCCGGAAGGGCCGAGCGCA
GAAGTGGTCCTGCAACTTTATCCGCCTCCATCCAGTCTATTAATTGTTGCCGGGAAGCTAGAGTAAGTAG
TTCGCCAGTTAATAGTTTGCGCAACGTTGTTGCCATTGCTACAGGCATCGTGGTGTCACGCTCGTCGTTT
GGTATGGCTTCATTCAGCTCCGGTTCCCAACGATCAAGGCGAGTTACATGATCCCCCATGTTGTGCAAAA
AAGCGGTTAGCTCCTTCGGTCCTCCGATCGTTGTCAGAAGTAAGTTGGCCGCAGTGTTATCACTCATGGT
TATGGCAGCACTGCATAATTCTCTTACTGTCATGCCATCCGTAAGATGCTTTTCTGTGACTGGTGAGTAC
TCAACCAAGTCATTCTGAGAATAGTGTATGCGGCGACCGAGTTGCTCTTGCCCGGCGTCAATACGGGATA
ATACCGCGCCACATAGCAGAACTTTAAAAGTGCTCATCATTGGAAAACGTTCTTCGGGGCGAAAACTCTC
AAGGATCTTACCGCTGTTGAGATCCAGTTCGATGTAACCCACTCGTGCACCCAACTGATCTTCAGCATCT
TTTACTTTCACCAGCGTTTCTGGGTGAGCAAAAACAGGAAGGCAAAATGCCGCAAAAAAGGGAATAAGGG
CGACACGGAAATGTTGAATACTCATACTCTTCCTTTTTCAATATTATTGAAGCATTTATCAGGGTTATTG
TCTCATGAGCGGATACATATTTGAATGTATTTAGAAAAATAAACAAATAGGGGTTCCGCGCACATTTCCC
CGAAAAGTGCCACCTGACGTC
