Features (pLannotate 1.2.2; 20 found; start..end, strand, type, name):
      1..380     +  enhancer       CMV enhancer: human cytomegalovirus immediate early enhancer
    381..584     +  promoter       CMV promoter: human cytomegalovirus (CMV) immediate early promoter
    580..613     +  LTR            5' LTR (truncated) (fragment): truncated 5' long terminal repeat (LTR) from HIV-1
    629..647     +  promoter       T7 promoter: promoter for bacteriophage T7 RNA polymerase
    704..1273    +  CDS            Ifna2: IFNA2_MOUSE - Experimental evidence at transcript level: Swiss-Prot protein existence level 2. Produced by macrophages, IFN-alpha have antiviral activities. From Mus musculus (Mouse).
   1385..1609    +  polyA_signal   bGH poly(A) signal: bovine growth hormone polyadenylation signal
   1613..1634    +  promoter       SV40 promoter (fragment): SV40 enhancer and early promoter
   1655..2083    +  rep_origin     f1 ori (sequence partly withheld): f1 bacteriophage origin of replication; arrow indicates direction of (+) strand synthesis
   2097..2426    +  promoter       SV40 promoter: SV40 enhancer and early promoter
   2493..3284    +  CDS            neo: KKA2_KLEPN - Also known as kan, nptII. Experimental evidence at protein level: Swiss-Prot protein existence level 1. Resistance to kanamycin, neomycin, paromomycin, ribostamycin, butirosin and gentamicin B. From Klebsiella pneumoniae.
   3308..3466    +  CDS            ble (fragment): BLE_KLEPN - Experimental evidence at protein level: Swiss-Prot protein existence level 1. Binding protein with a strong affinity to the bleomycin family of antibiotics. Binds to CL990; an antimitotic-antibiotic compound. From Klebsiella pneumoniae.
   3461..3582    +  polyA_signal   SV40 poly(A) signal: SV40 polyadenylation signal
   3655..3671    -  protein_bind   lac operator: The lac repressor binds to the lac operator to inhibit transcription in E. coli. This inhibition can be relieved by adding lactose or isopropyl-β-D-thiogalactopyranoside (IPTG). lac repressor encoded by lacI
   3679..3709    -  promoter       lac promoter: promoter for the E. coli lac operon
   3724..3745    -  protein_bind   CAP binding site: CAP binding activates transcription in the presence of cAMP. E. coli catabolite activator protein
   3758..3850    -  CDS            lacI (fragment): lac repressor; lacI; The lac repressor binds to the lac operator to inhibit transcription in E. coli. This inhibition can be relieved by adding lactose or isopropyl-β-D-thiogalactopyranoside (IPTG).
   4033..4621    -  rep_origin     ori: high-copy-number ColE1/pMB1/pBR322/pUC origin of replication
   4792..5652    -  CDS            AmpR: β-lactamase; bla; confers resistance to ampicillin, carbenicillin, and related antibiotics
   5653..5757    -  promoter       AmpR promoter: bla
   5816..5868    -  misc_feature   bom (fragment): basis of mobility region from pBR322
>Addgene plasmid #135098 | pcDNA3.1(-)-mIFNa2 | addgene full sequence | sequence record 266193 | Addgene NGS Result
GACATTGATTATTGACTAGTTATTAATAGTAATCAATTACGGGGTCATTAGTTCATAGCCCATATATGGA
GTTCCGCGTTACATAACTTACGGTAAATGGCCCGCCTGGCTGACCGCCCAACGACCCCCGCCCATTGACG
TCAATAATGACGTATGTTCCCATAGTAACGCCAATAGGGACTTTCCATTGACGTCAATGGGTGGAGTATT
TACGGTAAACTGCCCACTTGGCAGTACATCAAGTGTATCATATGCCAAGTACGCCCCCTATTGACGTCAA
TGACGGTAAATGGCCCGCCTGGCATTATGCCCAGTACATGACCTTATGGGACTTTCCTACTTGGCAGTAC
ATCTACGTATTAGTCATCGCTATTACCATGGTGATGCGGTTTTGGCAGTACATCAATGGGCGTGGATAGC
GGTTTGACTCACGGGGATTTCCAAGTCTCCACCCCATTGACGTCAATGGGAGTTTGTTTTGGCACCAAAA
TCAACGGGACTTTCCAAAATGTCGTAACAACTCCGCCCCATTGACGCAAATGGGCGGTAGGCGTGTACGG
TGGGAGGTCTATATAAGCAGAGCTCTCTGGCTAACTAGAGAACCCACTGCTTACTGGCTTATCGAAATTA
ATACGACTCACTATAGGGAGACCCAAGCTGGCTAGCGTTTAAACGGGCCCTCTAGACTCGAGCGGCCGCC
ACCATGGCTAGACTCTGTGCTTTCCTCGTGATGCTGATAGTGATGAGCTACTGGTCAATCTGTTCTCTAG
GATGCGATCTGCCTCACACTTATAACCTCAGGAACAAGAGGGCCTTGAAGGTCCTGGCACAGATGAGGAG
GCTCCCCTTTCTCTCCTGCCTGAAGGACAGGCAGGACTTTGGATTCCCCCTGGAGAAGGTGGATAACCAG
CAGATCCAGAAGGCTCAAGCCATCCCTGTGCTGCGAGATCTTACTCAGCAGACCTTGAACCTCTTCACAT
CAAAGGCTTCATCTGCTGCTTGGAATGCAACCCTCCTAGACTCATTCTGCAATGACCTCCACCAGCAGCT
CAATGACCTGCAAACCTGTCTGATGCAGCAGGTGGGGGTGCAGGAACCTCCTCTGACCCAGGAAGACGCC
CTGCTGGCTGTGAGGAAATATTTCCACAGGATCACTGTGTACCTGAGAGAGAAGAAACACAGCCCCTGTG
CCTGGGAGGTGGTCAGAGCAGAAGTCTGGAGAGCCCTGTCTTCCTCAGTCAACTTGCTGCCAAGACTGAG
TGAAGAGAAGGAGTAAAGGCGCGCCAGTATACTCTAGAGTCGACACCCGGGGAATTCCACCACACTGGAC
TAGTGGATCCGAGCTCGGTACCAAGCTTAAGTTTAAACCGCTGATCAGCCTCGACTGTGCCTTCTAGTTG
CCAGCCATCTGTTGTTTGCCCCTCCCCCGTGCCTTCCTTGACCCTGGAAGGTGCCACTCCCACTGTCCTT
TCCTAATAAAATGAGGAAATTGCATCGCATTGTCTGAGTAGGTGTCATTCTATTCTGGGGGGTGGGGTGG
GGCAGGACAGCAAGGGGGAGGATTGGGAAGACAATAGCAGGCATGCTGGGGATGCGGTGGGCTCTATGGC
TTCTGAGGCGGAAAGAACCAGCTGGGGCTCTAGGGGGTATCCCC
[124 nt withheld, positions 1655-1778]
C
[91 nt withheld, positions 1780-1870]
A
[49 nt withheld, positions 1872-1920]
CCTTTGACGTTGGAGTCCACGTTCTTT
[37 nt withheld, positions 1948-1984]
ACCCTATCTCGGTCTATTCTTTTGATTTATAAGGGATTTTGCCGATTTCGGCCTATTGGTTAAAAAATGA
GCTGATTTAACAAAAATTTAACGCGAATTAATTCTGTGGAATGTGTGTCAGTTAGGGTGTGGAAAGTCCC
CAGGCTCCCCAGCAGGCAGAAGTATGCAAAGCATGCATCTCAATTAGTCAGCAACCAGGTGTGGAAAGTC
CCCAGGCTCCCCAGCAGGCAGAAGTATGCAAAGCATGCATCTCAATTAGTCAGCAACCATAGTCCCGCCC
CTAACTCCGCCCATCCCGCCCCTAACTCCGCCCAGTTCCGCCCATTCTCCGCCCCATGGCTGACTAATTT
TTTTTATTTATGCAGAGGCCGAGGCCGCCTCTGCCTCTGAGCTATTCCAGAAGTAGTGAGGAGGCTTTTT
TGGAGGCCTAGGCTTTTGCAAAAAGCTCCCGGGAGCTTGTATATCCATTTTCGGATCTGATCAAGAGACA
GGATGAGGATCGTTTCGCATGATTGAACAAGATGGATTGCACGCAGGTTCTCCGGCCGCTTGGGTGGAGA
GGCTATTCGGCTATGACTGGGCACAACAGACAATCGGCTGCTCTGATGCCGCCGTGTTCCGGCTGTCAGC
GCAGGGGCGCCCGGTTCTTTTTGTCAAGACCGACCTGTCCGGTGCCCTGAATGAACTGCAGGACGAGGCA
GCGCGGCTATCGTGGCTGGCCACGACGGGCGTTCCTTGCGCAGCTGTGCTCGACGTTGTCACTGAAGCGG
GAAGGGACTGGCTGCTATTGGGCGAAGTGCCGGGGCAGGATCTCCTGTCATCTCACCTTGCTCCTGCCGA
GAAAGTATCCATCATGGCTGATGCAATGCGGCGGCTGCATACGCTTGATCCGGCTACCTGCCCATTCGAC
CACCAAGCGAAACATCGCATCGAGCGAGCACGTACTCGGATGGAAGCCGGTCTTGTCGATCAGGATGATC
TGGACGAAGAGCATCAGGGGCTCGCGCCAGCCGAACTGTTCGCCAGGCTCAAGGCGCGCATGCCCGACGG
CGAGGATCTCGTCGTGACCCATGGCGATGCCTGCTTGCCGAATATCATGGTGGAAAATGGCCGCTTTTCT
GGATTCATCGACTGTGGCCGGCTGGGTGTGGCGGACCGCTATCAGGACATAGCGTTGGCTACCCGTGATA
TTGCTGAAGAGCTTGGCGGCGAATGGGCTGACCGCTTCCTCGTGCTTTACGGTATCGCCGCTCCCGATTC
GCAGCGCATCGCCTTCTATCGCCTTCTTGACGAGTTCTTCTGAGCGGGACTCTGGGGTTCGAAATGACCG
ACCAAGCGACGCCCAACCTGCCATCACGAGATTTCGATTCCACCGCCGCCTTCTATGAAAGGTTGGGCTT
CGGAATCGTTTTCCGGGACGCCGGCTGGATGATCCTCCAGCGCGGGGATCTCATGCTGGAGTTCTTCGCC
CACCCCAACTTGTTTATTGCAGCTTATAATGGTTACAAATAAAGCAATAGCATCACAAATTTCACAAATA
AAGCATTTTTTTCACTGCATTCTAGTTGTGGTTTGTCCAAACTCATCAATGTATCTTATCATGTCTGTAT
ACCGTCGACCTCTAGCTAGAGCTTGGCGTAATCATGGTCATAGCTGTTTCCTGTGTGAAATTGTTATCCG
CTCACAATTCCACACAACATACGAGCCGGAAGCATAAAGTGTAAAGCCTGGGGTGCCTAATGAGTGAGCT
AACTCACATTAATTGCGTTGCGCTCACTGCCCGCTTTCCAGTCGGGAAACCTGTCGTGCCAGCTGCATTA
ATGAATCGGCCAACGCGCGGGGAGAGGCGGTTTGCGTATTGGGCGCTCTTCCGCTTCCTCGCTCACTGAC
TCGCTGCGCTCGGTCGTTCGGCTGCGGCGAGCGGTATCAGCTCACTCAAAGGCGGTAATACGGTTATCCA
CAGAATCAGGGGATAACGCAGGAAAGAACATGTGAGCAAAAGGCCAGCAAAAGGCCAGGAACCGTAAAAA
GGCCGCGTTGCTGGCGTTTTTCCATAGGCTCCGCCCCCCTGACGAGCATCACAAAAATCGACGCTCAAGT
CAGAGGTGGCGAAACCCGACAGGACTATAAAGATACCAGGCGTTTCCCCCTGGAAGCTCCCTCGTGCGCT
CTCCTGTTCCGACCCTGCCGCTTACCGGATACCTGTCCGCCTTTCTCCCTTCGGGAAGCGTGGCGCTTTC
TCATAGCTCACGCTGTAGGTATCTCAGTTCGGTGTAGGTCGTTCGCTCCAAGCTGGGCTGTGTGCACGAA
CCCCCCGTTCAGCCCGACCGCTGCGCCTTATCCGGTAACTATCGTCTTGAGTCCAACCCGGTAAGACACG
ACTTATCGCCACTGGCAGCAGCCACTGGTAACAGGATTAGCAGAGCGAGGTATGTAGGCGGTGCTACAGA
GTTCTTGAAGTGGTGGCCTAACTACGGCTACACTAGAAGAACAGTATTTGGTATCTGCGCTCTGCTGAAG
CCAGTTACCTTCGGAAAAAGAGTTGGTAGCTCTTGATCCGGCAAACAAACCACCGCTGGTAGCGGTGGTT
TTTTTGTTTGCAAGCAGCAGATTACGCGCAGAAAAAAAGGATCTCAAGAAGATCCTTTGATCTTTTCTAC
GGGGTCTGACGCTCAGTGGAACGAAAACTCACGTTAAGGGATTTTGGTCATGAGATTATCAAAAAGGATC
TTCACCTAGATCCTTTTAAATTAAAAATGAAGTTTTAAATCAATCTAAAGTATATATGAGTAAACTTGGT
CTGACAGTTACCAATGCTTAATCAGTGAGGCACCTATCTCAGCGATCTGTCTATTTCGTTCATCCATAGT
TGCCTGACTCCCCGTCGTGTAGATAACTACGATACGGGAGGGCTTACCATCTGGCCCCAGTGCTGCAATG
ATACCGCGAGACCCACGCTCACCGGCTCCAGATTTATCAGCAATAAACCAGCCAGCCGGAAGGGCCGAGC
GCAGAAGTGGTCCTGCAACTTTATCCGCCTCCATCCAGTCTATTAATTGTTGCCGGGAAGCTAGAGTAAG
TAGTTCGCCAGTTAATAGTTTGCGCAACGTTGTTGCCATTGCTACAGGCATCGTGGTGTCACGCTCGTCG
TTTGGTATGGCTTCATTCAGCTCCGGTTCCCAACGATCAAGGCGAGTTACATGATCCCCCATGTTGTGCA
AAAAAGCGGTTAGCTCCTTCGGTCCTCCGATCGTTGTCAGAAGTAAGTTGGCCGCAGTGTTATCACTCAT
GGTTATGGCAGCACTGCATAATTCTCTTACTGTCATGCCATCCGTAAGATGCTTTTCTGTGACTGGTGAG
TACTCAACCAAGTCATTCTGAGAATAGTGTATGCGGCGACCGAGTTGCTCTTGCCCGGCGTCAATACGGG
ATAATACCGCGCCACATAGCAGAACTTTAAAAGTGCTCATCATTGGAAAACGTTCTTCGGGGCGAAAACT
CTCAAGGATCTTACCGCTGTTGAGATCCAGTTCGATGTAACCCACTCGTGCACCCAACTGATCTTCAGCA
TCTTTTACTTTCACCAGCGTTTCTGGGTGAGCAAAAACAGGAAGGCAAAATGCCGCAAAAAAGGGAATAA
GGGCGACACGGAAATGTTGAATACTCATACTCTTCCTTTTTCAATATTATTGAAGCATTTATCAGGGTTA
TTGTCTCATGAGCGGATACATATTTGAATGTATTTAGAAAAATAAACAAATAGGGGTTCCGCGCACATTT
CCCCGAAAAGTGCCACCTGACGTCGACGGATCGGGAGATCTCCCGATCCCCTATGGTGCACTCTCAGTAC
AATCTGCTCTGATGCCGCATAGTTAAGCCAGTATCTGCTCCCTGCTTGTGTGTTGGAGGTCGCTGAGTAG
TGCGCGAGCAAAATTTAAGCTACAACAAGGCAAGGCTTGACCGACAATTGCATGAAGAATCTGCTTAGGG
TTAGGCGTTTTGCGCTGCTTCGCGATGTACGGGCCAGATATACGCGTT
