>Addgene plasmid #135098 | pcDNA3.1(-)-mIFNa2 | depositor partial sequence | sequence record 259737 | mIFNa2 gene
ATGGCTAGACTCTGTGCTTTCCTCGTGATGCTGATAGTGATGAGCTACTGGTCAATCTGTTCTCTAGGAT
GCGATCTGCCTCACACTTATAACCTCAGGAACAAGAGGGCCTTGAAGGTCCTGGCACAGATGAGGAGGCT
CCCCTTTCTCTCCTGCCTGAAGGACAGGCAGGACTTTGGATTCCCCCTGGAGAAGGTGGATAACCAGCAG
ATCCAGAAGGCTCAAGCCATCCCTGTGCTGCGAGATCTTACTCAGCAGACCTTGAACCTCTTCACATCAA
AGGCTTCATCTGCTGCTTGGAATGCAACCCTCCTAGACTCATTCTGCAATGACCTCCACCAGCAGCTCAA
TGACCTGCAAACCTGTCTGATGCAGCAGGTGGGGGTGCAGGAACCTCCTCTGACCCAGGAAGACGCCCTG
CTGGCTGTGAGGAAATATTTCCACAGGATCACTGTGTACCTGAGAGAGAAGAAACACAGCCCCTGTGCCT
GGGAGGTGGTCAGAGCAGAAGTCTGGAGAGCCCTGTCTTCCTCAGTCAACTTGCTGCCAAGACTGAGTGA
AGAGAAGGAGTAA
